>Addgene plasmid #209897 | pCSIIpuro-AREG-ScNeo | addgene full sequence | sequence record 416601 | Addgene NGS Result
GACGGATCGGGAGATCTCCCGATCCCCTATGGTGCACTCTCAGTACAATCTGCTCTGATGCCGCATAGTT
AAGCCAGTATCTGCTCCCTGCTTGTGTGTTGGAGGTCGCTGAGTAGTGCGCGAGCAAAATTTAAGCTACA
ACAAGGCAAGGCTTGACCGACAATTGCATGAAGAATCTGCTTAGGGTTAGGCGTTTTGCGCTGCTTCGCG
ATGTACGGGCCAGATATACGCGTTGACATTGATTATTGACTAGTTATTAATAGTAATCAATTACGGGGTC
ATTAGTTCATAGCCCATATATGGAGTTCCGCGTTACATAACTTACGGTAAATGGCCCGCCTGGCTGACCG
CCCAACGACCCCCGCCCATTGACGTCAATAATGACGTATGTTCCCATAGTAACGCCAATAGGGACTTTCC
ATTGACGTCAATGGGTGGAGTATTTACGGTAAACTGCCCACTTGGCAGTACATCAAGTGTATCATATGCC
AAGTACGCCCCCTATTGACGTCAATGACGGTAAATGGCCCGCCTGGCATTATGCCCAGTACATGACCTTA
TGGGACTTTCCTACTTGGCAGTACATCTACGTATTAGTCATCGCTATTACCATGGTGATGCGGTTTTGGC
AGTACATCAATGGGCGTGGATAGCGGTTTGACTCACGGGGATTTCCAAGTCTCCACCCCATTGACGTCAA
TGGGAGTTTGTTTTGGCACCAAAATCAACGGGACTTTCCAAAATGTCGTAACAACTCCGCCCCATTGACG
CAAATGGGCGGTAGGCGTGTACGGTGGGAGGTCTATATAAGCAGCGCGTTTTGCCTGTACTGGGTCTCTC
TGGTTAGACCAGATCTGAGCCTGGGAGCTCTCTGGCTAACTAGGGAACCCACTGCTTAAGCCTCAATAAA
GCTTGCCTTGAGTGCTTCAAGTAGTGTGTGCCCGTCTGTTGTGTGACTCTGGTAACTAGAGATCCCTCAG
ACCCTTTTAGTCAGTGTGGAAAATCTCTAGCAGTGGCGCCCGAACAGGGACTTGAAAGCGAAAGGGAAAC
CAGAGGAGCTCTCTCGACGCAGGACTCGGCTTGCTGAAGCGCGCACGGCAAGAGGCGAGGGGCGGCGACT
GGTGAGTACGCCAAAAATTTTGACTAGCGGAGGCTAGAAGGAGAGAGATGGGTGCGAGAGCGTCAGTATT
AAGCGGGGGAGAATTAGATCGCGATGGGAAAAAATTCGGTTAAGGCCAGGGGGAAAGAAAAAATATAAAT
TAAAACATATAGTATGGGCAAGCAGGGAGCTAGAACGATTCGCAGTTAATCCTGGCCTGTTAGAAACATC
AGAAGGCTGTAGACAAATACTGGGACAGCTACAACCATCCCTTCAGACAGGATCAGAAGAACTTAGATCA
TTATATAATACAGTAGCAACCCTCTATTGTGTGCATCAAAGGATAGAGATAAAAGACACCAAGGAAGCTT
TAGACAAGATAGAGGAAGAGCAAAACAAAAGTAAGACCACCGCACAGCAAGGGCCGCTGATCTTCAGACC
TGGAGGAGGAGATATGAGGGACAATTGGAGAAGTGAATTATATAAATATAAAGTAGTAAAAATTGAACCA
TTAGGAGTAGCACCCACCAAGGCAAAGAGAAGAGTGGTGCAGAGAGAAAAAAGAGCAGTGGGAATAGGAG
CTTTGTTCCTTGGGTTCTTGGGAGCAGCAGGAAGCACTATGGGCGCAGCGTCAATGACGCTGACGGTACA
GGCCAGACAATTATTGTCTGGTATAGTGCAGCAGCAGAACAATTTGCTGAGGGCTATTGAGGCGCAACAG
CATCTGTTGCAACTCACAGTCTGGGGCATCAAGCAGCTCCAGGCAAGAATCCTGGCTGTGGAAAGATACC
TAAAGGATCAACAGCTCCTGGGGATTTGGGGTTGCTCTGGAAAACTCATTTGCACCACTGCTGTGCCTTG
GAATGCTAGTTGGAGTAATAAATCTCTGGAACAGATTTGGAATCACACGACCTGGATGGAGTGGGACAGA
GAAATTAACAATTACACAAGCTTAATACACTCCTTAATTGAAGAATCGCAAAACCAGCAAGAAAAGAATG
AACAAGAATTATTGGAATTAGATAAATGGGCAAGTTTGTGGAATTGGTTTAACATAACAAATTGGCTGTG
GTATATAAAATTATTCATAATGATAGTAGGAGGCTTGGTAGGTTTAAGAATAGTTTTTGCTGTACTTTCT
ATAGTGAATAGAGTTAGGCAGGGATATTCACCATTATCGTTTCAGACCCACCTCCCAACCCCGAGGGGAC
CCGACAGGCCCGAAGGAATAGAAGAAGAAGGTGGAGAGAGAGACAGAGACAGATCCATTCGATTAGTGAA
CGGATCTACAAATGGCAGTATTCATCCACAATTTTAAAAGAAAAGGGGGGATTGGGGGGTACAGTGCAGG
GGAAAGAATAGTAGACATAATAGCAACAGACATACAAACTAAAGAATTACAAAAACAAATTACAAAAATT
CAAAATTTTCGGGTTTATTACAGGGACAGCAGAAATTCACTTTGAATTAATTCAAGCTTCGTGAGGCTCC
GGTGCCCGTCAGTGGGCAGAGCGCACATCGCCCACAGTCCCCGAGAAGTTGGGGGGAGGGGTCGGCAATT
GAACCGGTGCCTAGAGAAGGTGGCGCGGGGTAAACTGGGAAAGTGATGTCGTGTACTGGCTCCGCCTTTT
TCCCGAGGGTGGGGGAGAACCGTATATAAGTGCAGTAGTCGCCGTGAACGTTCTTTTTCGCAACGGGTTT
GCCGCCAGAACACAGGTAAGTGCCGTGTGTGGTTCCCGCGGGCCTGGCCTCTTTACGGGTTATGGCCCTT
GCGTGCCTTGAATTACTTCCACCTGGCTCCAGTACGTGATTCTTGATCCCGAGCTGGAGCCAGGGGCGGG
CCTTGCGCTTTAGGAGCCCCTTCGCCTCGTGCTTGAGTTGAGGCCTGGCCTGGGCGCTGGGGCCGCCGCG
TGCGAATCTGGTGGCACCTTCGCGCCTGTCTCGCTGCTTTCGATAAGTCTCTAGCCATTTAAAATTTTTG
ATGACCTGCTGCGACGCTTTTTTTCTGGCAAGATAGTCTTGTAAATGCGGGCCAGGATCTGCACACTGGT
ATTTCGGTTTTTGGGGCCGCGGGCGGCGACGGGGCCCGTGCGTCCCAGCGCACATGTTCGGCGAGGCGGG
GCCTGCGAGCGCGGCCACCGAGAATCGGACGGGGGTAGTCTCAAGCTGGCCGGCCTGCTCTGGTGCCTGG
CCTCGCGCCGCCGTGTATCGCCCCGCCCTGGGCGGCAAGGCTGGCCCGGTCGGCACCAGTTGCGTGAGCG
GAAAGATGGCCGCTTCCCGGCCCTGCTCCAGGGGGCTCAAAATGGAGGACGCGGCGCTCGGGAGAGCGGG
CGGGTGAGTCACCCACACAAAGGAAAGGGGCCTTTCCGTCCTCAGCCGTCGCTTCATGTGACTCCACGGA
GTACCGGGCGCCGTCCAGGCACCTCGATTAGTTCTGGAGCTTTTGGAGTACGTCGTCTTTAGGTTGGGGG
GAGGGGTTTTATGCGATGGAGTTTCCCCACACTGAGTGGGTGGAGACTGAAGTTAGGCCAGCTTGGCACT
TGATGTAATTCTCCTTGGAATTTGCCCTTTTTGAGTTTGGATCTTGGTTCATTCTCAAGCCTCAGACAGT
GGTTCAAAGTTTTTTTCTTCCATTTCAGGTGTCGTGAACACGCTACCGGTCCGAATTCTCCACCATGAGA
GCCCCGCTGCTACCGCCGGCGCCGGTGGTGCTGTCGCTCTTGATACTCGGCTCAGGCCATTATGCTGCTG
GATTGGACCTCAATGACACCTACTCTGGGAAGCGTGAACCATTTTCTGGGGACCACAGTGCTGATGGATT
TGAGGTTACCTCAAGAAGTGAGATGTCTTCAGGGAGTGAGATTTCCCCTGTGAGTGAAATGCCTTCTAGT
AGTGAACCGTCCTCGGGAGCCGACTATGACTACTCAGAAGAGTATGATAACGAACCACAAATACCTGGCT
ATATTGTCGATGATTCAGTCCTCGAGGGAGGAATGGTGAGCAAGGGCGAGGCAGTGATCAAGGAGTTCAT
GCGGTTCAAGGTGCACATGGAGGGCTCCATGAACGGCCACGAGTTCGAGATCGAGGGCGAGGGCGAGGGC
CGCCCCTACGAGGGCACCCAGACCGCCAAGCTGAAGGTGACCAAGGGTGGCCCCCTGCCCTTCTCCTGGG
ACATCCTGTCCCCTCAGTTCATGTACGGCTCCAGGGCCTTCACCAAGCACCCCGCCGACATCCCCGACTA
CTATAAGCAGTCCTTCCCCGAGGGCTTCAAGTGGGAGCGCGTGATGAACTTCGAGGACGGCGGCGCCGTG
ACCGTGACCCAGGACACCTCCCTGGAGGACGGCACCCTGATCTACAAGGTGAAGCTCCGCGGCACCAACT
TCCCTCCTGACGGCCCCGTAATGCAGAAGAAGACAATGGGCTGGGAAGCGTCCACCGAGCGGTTGTACCC
CGAGGACGGCGTGCTGAAGGGCGACATTAAGATGGCCCTGCGCCTGAAGGACGGAGGCCGCTACCTGGCG
GACTTCAAGACCACCTACAAGGCCAAGAAGCCCGTGCAGATGCCCGGCGCCTACAACGTCGACCGCAAGT
TGGACATCACCTCCCACAACGAGGACTACACCGTGGTGGAACAGTACGAACGCTCCGAGGGCCGCCACTC
CACCGGCGGCATGGACGAGCTGTACAAGGGAGGCTCGAGCAGAGTTGAACAGGTAGTTAAGCCCCCCCAA
AACAAGACGGAAAGTGAAAATACTTCAGATAAACCCAAAAGAAAGAAAAAGGGAGGCAAAAATGGAAAAA
ATAGAAGAAACAGAAAGAAGAAAAATCCATGTAATGCAGAATTTCAAAATTTCTGCATTCACGGAGAATG
CAAATATATAGAGCACCTGGAAGCAGTAACATGCAAATGTCAGCAAGAATATTTCGGTGAACGGTGTGGG
GAAAAGTCCATGAAAACTCACAGCATGATTGACAGTAGTTTATCAAAAATTGCATTAGCAGCCATAGCTG
CCTTTATGTCTGCTGTGATCCTCACAGCTGTTGCTGTTATTACAGTCCAGCTTAGAAGACAATACGTCAG
GAAATATGAAGGAGAAGCTGAGGAACGAAAGAAACTTCGACAAGAGAATGGAAATGTACATGCTATAGCA
GGCGGATTCGAAATGGTAAGCAAGGGGGAGGAAGATAATATGGCTTCCCTTCCAGCAACGCACGAATTGC
ATATCTTTGGAAGTATTAATGGAGTTGATTTCGACATGGTGGGGCAGGGTACGGGAAACCCAAACGATGG
CTATGAAGAACTTAACCTCAAGTCTACCAAAGGCGATCTCCAATTCTCACCCTGGATATTGGTCCCACAC
ATCGGCTACGGGTTCCATCAATACCTGCCTTATCCTGACGGGATGAGTCCTTTTCAAGCTGCTATGGTTG
ACGGAAGTGGCTACCAAGTTCACCGCACAATGCAATTTGAGGATGGTGCATCTCTTACGGTTAATTACCG
ATATACATATGAGGGTTCACACATCAAGGGGGAAGCTCAGGTCAAGGGCACTGGATTTCCCGCAGATGGC
CCAGTTATGACCAATTCTCTGACCGCAGCCGATTGGTGTCGAAGCAAGAAGACCTACCCTAACGACAAGA
CTATCATCTCAACCTTCAAATGGTCCTACACCACAGGTAACGGAAAGCGGTATAGGTCTACAGCTCGGAC
AACATATACCTTTGCGAAGCCTATGGCCGCTAACTATTTGAAAAACCAACCGATGTATGTTTTTCGGAAG
ACCGAATTGAAACATTCAAAAACGGAGTTGAATTTCAAAGAGTGGCAGAAGGCATTCACCGACGTAATGG
GTATGGATGAGTTGTATAAATAAGCGGCGGCCGCGGCTCTAGAGGATCCGTTAACTAACTTAAGCTAGCA
ACGGTTTCCCTCTAGCGGGATCAATTCCGCCCCCCCCCCCTAACGTTACTGGCCGAAGCCGCTTGGAATA
AGGCCGGTGTGCGTTTGTCTATATGTTATTTTCCACCATATTGCCGTCTTTTGGCAATGTGAGGGCCCGG
AAACCTGGCCCTGTCTTCTTGACGAGCATTCCTAGGGGTCTTTCCCCTCTCGCCAAAGGAATGCAAGGTC
TGTTGAATGTCGTGAAGGAAGCAGTTCCTCTGGAAGCTTCTTGAAGACAAACAACGTCTGTAGCGACCCT
TTGCAGGCAGCGGAACCCCCCACCTGGCGACAGGTGCCTCTGCGGCCAAAAGCCACGTGTATAAGATACA
CCTGCAAAGGCGGCACAACCCCAGTGCCACGTTGTGAGTTGGATAGTTGTGGAAAGAGTCAAATGGCTCT
CCTCAAGCGTATTCAACAAGGGGCTGAAGGATGCCCAGAAGGTACCCCATTGTATGGGATCTGATCTGGG
GCCTCGGTGCACATGCTTTACATGTGTTTAGTCGAGGTTAAAAAAACGTCTAGGCCCCCCGAACCACGGG
GACGTGGTTTTCCTTTGAAAAACACGATAATACCATGACCGAGTACAAGCCCACGGTGCGCCTCGCCACC
CGCGACGACGTCCCCAGGGCCGTACGCACCCTCGCCGCCGCGTTCGCCGACTACCCCGCCACGCGCCACA
CCGTCGATCCGGACCGCCACATCGAGCGGGTCACCGAGCTGCAAGAACTCTTCCTCACGCGCGTCGGGCT
CGACATCGGCAAGGTGTGGGTCGCGGACGACGGCGCCGCGGTGGCGGTCTGGACCACGCCGGAGAGCGTC
GAAGCGGGGGCGGTGTTCGCCGAGATCGGCCCGCGCATGGCCGAGTTGAGCGGTTCCCGGCTGGCCGCGC
AGCAACAGATGGAAGGCCTCCTGGCGCCGCACCGGCCCAAGGAGCCCGCGTGGTTCCTGGCCACCGTCGG
CGTCTCGCCCGACCACCAGGGCAAGGGTCTGGGCAGCGCCGTCGTGCTCCCCGGAGTGGAGGCGGCCGAG
CGCGCCGGGGTGCCCGCCTTCCTGGAGACCTCCGCGCCCCGCAACCTCCCCTTCTACGAGCGGCTCGGCT
TCACCGTCACCGCCGACGTCGAGGTGCCCGAAGGACCGCGCACCTGGTGCATGACCCGCAAGCCCGGTGC
CTGACTAGAGTTAACATCGAGGGATCAAGCTTATCGATAATCAACCTCTGGATTACAAAATTTGTGAAAG
ATTGACTGGTATTCTTAACTATGTTGCTCCTTTTACGCTATGTGGATACGCTGCTTTAATGCCTTTGTAT
CATGCTATTGCTTCCCGTATGGCTTTCATTTTCTCCTCCTTGTATAAATCCTGGTTGCTGTCTCTTTATG
AGGAGTTGTGGCCCGTTGTCAGGCAACGTGGCGTGGTGTGCACTGTGTTTGCTGACGCAACCCCCACTGG
TTGGGGCATTGCCACCACCTGTCAGCTCCTTTCCGGGACTTTCGCTTTCCCCCTCCCTATTGCCACGGCG
GAACTCATCGCCGCCTGCCTTGCCCGCTGCTGGACAGGGGCTCGGCTGTTGGGCACTGACAATTCCGTGG
TGTTGTCGGGGAAGCTGACGTCCTTTCCATGGCTGCTCGCCTGTGTTGCCACCTGGATTCTGCGCGGGAC
GTCCTTCTGCTACGTCCCTTCGGCCCTCAATCCAGCGGACCTTCCTTCCCGCGGCCTGCTGCCGGCTCTG
CGGCCTCTTCCGCGTCTTCGCCTTCGCCCTCAGACGAGTCGGATCTCCCTTTGGGCCGCCTCCCCGCATC
GATACCGTCGAGACCTAGAAAAACATGGAGCAATCACAAGTAGCAATACAGCAGCTACCAATGCTGATTG
TGCCTGGCTAGAAGCACAAGAGGAGGAGGAGGTGGGTTTTCCAGTCACACCTCAGGTACCTTTAAGACCA
ATGACTTACAAGGCAGCTGTAGATCTTAGCCACTTTTTAAAAGAAAAGGGGGGACTGGAAGGGCTAATTC
ACTCCCAACGAAGACAAGATATCCTTGATCTGTGGATCTACCACACACAAGGCTACTTCCCTGATTGGCA
GAACTACACACCAGGGCCAGGGATCAGATATCCACTGACCTTTGGATGGTGCTACAAGCTAGTACCAGTT
GAGCAAGAGAAGGTAGAAGAAGCCAATGAAGGAGAGAACACCCGCTTGTTACACCCTGTGAGCCTGCATG
GGATGGATGACCCGGAGAGAGAAGTATTAGAGTGGAGGTTTGACAGCCGCCTAGCATTTCATCACATGGC
CCGAGAGCTGCATCCGGACTGTACTGGGTCTCTCTGGTTAGACCAGATCTGAGCCTGGGAGCTCTCTGGC
TAACTAGGGAACCCACTGCTTAAGCCTCAATAAAGCTTGCCTTGAGTGCTTCAAGTAGTGTGTGCCCGTC
TGTTGTGTGACTCTGGTAACTAGAGATCCCTCAGACCCTTTTAGTCAGTGTGGAAAATCTCTAGCAGGGC
CCGTTTAAACCCGCTGATCAGCCTCGACTGTGCCTTCTAGTTGCCAGCCATCTGTTGTTTGCCCCTCCCC
CGTGCCTTCCTTGACCCTGGAAGGTGCCACTCCCACTGTCCTTTCCTAATAAAATGAGGAAATTGCATCG
CATTGTCTGAGTAGGTGTCATTCTATTCTGGGGGGTGGGGTGGGGCAGGACAGCAAGGGGGAGGATTGGG
AAGACAATAGCAGGCATGCTGGGGATGCGGTGGGCTCTATGGCTTCTGAGGCGGAAAGAACCAGCTGGGG
CTCTAGGGGGTATCCCC
[124 nt withheld, positions 8838-8961]
C
[91 nt withheld, positions 8963-9053]
A
[49 nt withheld, positions 9055-9103]
CCTTTGACGTTGGAGTCCACGTTCTTT
[37 nt withheld, positions 9131-9167]
ACCCTATCTCGGTCTATTCTTTTGATTTATAAGGGATTTTGCCGATTTCGGCCTATTGGTTAAAAAATGA
GCTGATTTAACAAAAATTTAACGCGAATTAATTCTGTGGAATGTGTGTCAGTTAGGGTGTGGAAAGTCCC
CAGGCTCCCCAGCAGGCAGAAGTATGCAAAGCATGCATCTCAATTAGTCAGCAACCAGGTGTGGAAAGTC
CCCAGGCTCCCCAGCAGGCAGAAGTATGCAAAGCATGCATCTCAATTAGTCAGCAACCATAGTCCCGCCC
CTAACTCCGCCCATCCCGCCCCTAACTCCGCCCAGTTCCGCCCATTCTCCGCCCCATGGCTGACTAATTT
TTTTTATTTATGCAGAGGCCGAGGCCGCCTCTGCCTCTGAGCTATTCCAGAAGTAGTGAGGAGGCTTTTT
TGGAGGCCTAGGCTTTTGCAAAAAGCTCCCGGGAGCTTGTATATCCATTTTCGGATCTGATCAGCACGTG
TTGACAATTAATCATCGGCATAGTATATCGGCATAGTATAATACGACAAGGTGAGGAACTAAACCATGGC
CAAGTTGACCAGTGCCGTTCCGGTGCTCACCGCGCGCGACGTCGCCGGAGCGGTCGAGTTCTGGACCGAC
CGGCTCGGGTTCTCCCGGGACTTCGTGGAGGACGACTTCGCCGGTGTGGTCCGGGACGACGTGACCCTGT
TCATCAGCGCGGTCCAGGACCAGGTGGTGCCGGACAACACCCTGGCCTGGGTGTGGGTGCGCGGCCTGGA
CGAGCTGTACGCCGAGTGGTCGGAGGTCGTGTCCACGAACTTCCGGGACGCCTCCGGGCCGGCCATGACC
GAGATCGGCGAGCAGCCGTGGGGGCGGGAGTTCGCCCTGCGCGACCCGGCCGGCAACTGCGTGCACTTCG
TGGCCGAGGAGCAGGACTGACACGTGCTACGAGATTTCGATTCCACCGCCGCCTTCTATGAAAGGTTGGG
CTTCGGAATCGTTTTCCGGGACGCCGGCTGGATGATCCTCCAGCGCGGGGATCTCATGCTGGAGTTCTTC
GCCCACCCCAACTTGTTTATTGCAGCTTATAATGGTTACAAATAAAGCAATAGCATCACAAATTTCACAA
ATAAAGCATTTTTTTCACTGCATTCTAGTTGTGGTTTGTCCAAACTCATCAATGTATCTTATCATGTCTG
TATACCGTCGACCTCTAGCTAGAGCTTGGCGTAATCATGGTCATAGCTGTTTCCTGTGTGAAATTGTTAT
CCGCTCACAATTCCACACAACATACGAGCCGGAAGCATAAAGTGTAAAGCCTGGGGTGCCTAATGAGTGA
GCTAACTCACATTAATTGCGTTGCGCTCACTGCCCGCTTTCCAGTCGGGAAACCTGTCGTGCCAGCTGCA
TTAATGAATCGGCCAACGCGCGGGGAGAGGCGGTTTGCGTATTGGGCGCTCTTCCGCTTCCTCGCTCACT
GACTCGCTGCGCTCGGTCGTTCGGCTGCGGCGAGCGGTATCAGCTCACTCAAAGGCGGTAATACGGTTAT
CCACAGAATCAGGGGATAACGCAGGAAAGAACATGTGAGCAAAAGGCCAGCAAAAGGCCAGGAACCGTAA
AAAGGCCGCGTTGCTGGCGTTTTTCCATAGGCTCCGCCCCCCTGACGAGCATCACAAAAATCGACGCTCA
AGTCAGAGGTGGCGAAACCCGACAGGACTATAAAGATACCAGGCGTTTCCCCCTGGAAGCTCCCTCGTGC
GCTCTCCTGTTCCGACCCTGCCGCTTACCGGATACCTGTCCGCCTTTCTCCCTTCGGGAAGCGTGGCGCT
TTCTCATAGCTCACGCTGTAGGTATCTCAGTTCGGTGTAGGTCGTTCGCTCCAAGCTGGGCTGTGTGCAC
GAACCCCCCGTTCAGCCCGACCGCTGCGCCTTATCCGGTAACTATCGTCTTGAGTCCAACCCGGTAAGAC
ACGACTTATCGCCACTGGCAGCAGCCACTGGTAACAGGATTAGCAGAGCGAGGTATGTAGGCGGTGCTAC
AGAGTTCTTGAAGTGGTGGCCTAACTACGGCTACACTAGAAGAACAGTATTTGGTATCTGCGCTCTGCTG
AAGCCAGTTACCTTCGGAAAAAGAGTTGGTAGCTCTTGATCCGGCAAACAAACCACCGCTGGTAGCGGTG
GTTTTTTTGTTTGCAAGCAGCAGATTACGCGCAGAAAAAAAGGATCTCAAGAAGATCCTTTGATCTTTTC
TACGGGGTCTGACGCTCAGTGGAACGAAAACTCACGTTAAGGGATTTTGGTCATGAGATTATCAAAAAGG
ATCTTCACCTAGATCCTTTTAAATTAAAAATGAAGTTTTAAATCAATCTAAAGTATATATGAGTAAACTT
GGTCTGACAGTTACCAATGCTTAATCAGTGAGGCACCTATCTCAGCGATCTGTCTATTTCGTTCATCCAT
AGTTGCCTGACTCCCCGTCGTGTAGATAACTACGATACGGGAGGGCTTACCATCTGGCCCCAGTGCTGCA
ATGATACCGCGAGACCCACGCTCACCGGCTCCAGATTTATCAGCAATAAACCAGCCAGCCGGAAGGGCCG
AGCGCAGAAGTGGTCCTGCAACTTTATCCGCCTCCATCCAGTCTATTAATTGTTGCCGGGAAGCTAGAGT
AAGTAGTTCGCCAGTTAATAGTTTGCGCAACGTTGTTGCCATTGCTACAGGCATCGTGGTGTCACGCTCG
TCGTTTGGTATGGCTTCATTCAGCTCCGGTTCCCAACGATCAAGGCGAGTTACATGATCCCCCATGTTGT
GCAAAAAAGCGGTTAGCTCCTTCGGTCCTCCGATCGTTGTCAGAAGTAAGTTGGCCGCAGTGTTATCACT
CATGGTTATGGCAGCACTGCATAATTCTCTTACTGTCATGCCATCCGTAAGATGCTTTTCTGTGACTGGT
GAGTACTCAACCAAGTCATTCTGAGAATAGTGTATGCGGCGACCGAGTTGCTCTTGCCCGGCGTCAATAC
GGGATAATACCGCGCCACATAGCAGAACTTTAAAAGTGCTCATCATTGGAAAACGTTCTTCGGGGCGAAA
ACTCTCAAGGATCTTACCGCTGTTGAGATCCAGTTCGATGTAACCCACTCGTGCACCCAACTGATCTTCA
GCATCTTTTACTTTCACCAGCGTTTCTGGGTGAGCAAAAACAGGAAGGCAAAATGCCGCAAAAAAGGGAA
TAAGGGCGACACGGAAATGTTGAATACTCATACTCTTCCTTTTTCAATATTATTGAAGCATTTATCAGGG
TTATTGTCTCATGAGCGGATACATATTTGAATGTATTTAGAAAAATAAACAAATAGGGGTTCCGCGCACA
TTTCCCCGAAAAGTGCCACCTGACGTC
Features (pLannotate 1.2.2; 32 found; start..end, strand, type, name):
     28..80      -  misc_feature   bom (fragment): basis of mobility region from pBR322
    235..614     +  enhancer       CMV enhancer: human cytomegalovirus immediate early enhancer
    615..814     +  promoter       CMV promoter: human cytomegalovirus (CMV) immediate early promoter
    832..1012    +  LTR            5' LTR (truncated): truncated 5' long terminal repeat (LTR) from HIV-1
   1059..1184    +  misc_feature   HIV-1 Ψ: packaging signal of human immunodeficiency virus type 1
   1168..1506    +  CDS            HIV-1 gag (fragment): gag protein from human immunodeficiency virus 1; gag
   1676..1909    +  misc_feature   RRE: The Rev response element (RRE) of HIV-1 allows for Rev-dependent mRNA export from the nucleus to the cytoplasm.
   2286..2386    +  CDS            Rev (fragment): human immunodeficiency virus 1 (HIV-1) Rev protein; rev; enhances nuclear export of unspliced and incompletely spliced viral mRNAs
   2412..2529    +  misc_feature   cPPT/CTS: central polypurine tract and central termination sequence of HIV-1
   2585..3747    +  promoter       EF-1α promoter: strong constitutive promoter for human elongation factor EF-1α
   4093..4788    +  CDS            mScarlet: mScarlet is a basic (constitutively fluorescent) red fluorescent protein published in 2016, derived from synthetic construct. It has moderate acid sensitivity.
   5263..5970    +  CDS            mNeonGreen: mNeonGreen is a basic (constitutively fluorescent) green/yellow fluorescent protein published in 2013, derived from Branchiostoma lanceolatum. It is reported to be a very rapidly-maturing monomer with moderate acid sensitivity.
   6051..6612    +  misc_feature   IRES: internal ribosome entry site (IRES) of the encephalomyocarditis virus (EMCV)
   6615..7214    +  CDS            PuroR: puromycin N-acetyltransferase; pac from Streptomyces alboniger; confers resistance to puromycin
   7249..7837    +  misc_feature   WPRE: woodchuck hepatitis virus posttranscriptional regulatory element
   7762..8349    +  CDS            nef: NEF_HV112 - Experimental evidence at protein level: Swiss-Prot protein existence level 1. Extracellular Nef protein targets CD4(+) T-lymphocytes for apoptosis by interacting with CXCR4 surface receptors. From Human immunodeficiency virus type 1 group M subtype B (isolate PCV12) (HIV-1).
   8356..8536    +  LTR            5' LTR (truncated): truncated 5' long terminal repeat (LTR) from HIV-1
   8568..8792    +  polyA_signal   bGH poly(A) signal: bovine growth hormone polyadenylation signal
   8796..8817    +  promoter       SV40 promoter (fragment): SV40 enhancer and early promoter
   8838..9266    +  rep_origin     f1 ori (sequence partly withheld): f1 bacteriophage origin of replication; arrow indicates direction of (+) strand synthesis
   9280..9609    +  promoter       SV40 promoter: SV40 enhancer and early promoter
   9657..9704    +  promoter       EM7 promoter: synthetic bacterial promoter&nbsp
   9723..10097   +  CDS            BleoR: antibiotic-binding protein; Sh ble from Streptoalloteichus hindustanus; confers resistance to bleomycin, phleomycin, and Zeocin™
  10107..10232   +  CDS            ble (fragment): BLE_KLEPN - Experimental evidence at protein level: Swiss-Prot protein existence level 1. Binding protein with a strong affinity to the bleomycin family of antibiotics. Binds to CL990; an antimitotic-antibiotic compound. From Klebsiella pneumoniae.
  10227..10348   +  polyA_signal   SV40 poly(A) signal: SV40 polyadenylation signal
  10419..10441   -  protein_bind   lac operator (fragment): The lac repressor binds to the lac operator to inhibit transcription in E. coli. This inhibition can be relieved by adding lactose or isopropyl-β-D-thiogalactopyranoside (IPTG). lac repressor encoded by lacI
  10445..10475   -  promoter       lac promoter: promoter for the E. coli lac operon
  10490..10511   -  protein_bind   CAP binding site: CAP binding activates transcription in the presence of cAMP. E. coli catabolite activator protein
  10524..10616   -  CDS            lacI (fragment): lac repressor; lacI; The lac repressor binds to the lac operator to inhibit transcription in E. coli. This inhibition can be relieved by adding lactose or isopropyl-β-D-thiogalactopyranoside (IPTG).
  10799..11387   -  rep_origin     ori: high-copy-number ColE1/pMB1/pBR322/pUC origin of replication
  11558..12418   -  CDS            AmpR: β-lactamase; bla; confers resistance to ampicillin, carbenicillin, and related antibiotics
  12419..12523   -  promoter       AmpR promoter: bla
