[The description below was written by a language model from this plasmid's Addgene catalogue record and pLannotate feature annotations shown in this document.]
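Description:
pCSIIpuro-AREG-ScNeo is an HIV-1-based lentiviral expression plasmid of about 12.6 kb, built on the pCSIIpuro backbone. It is maintained in E. coli through a high-copy ColE1/pUC-type origin and ampicillin resistance. An f1 origin and an SV40/EM7-driven bleomycin/Zeocin resistance cassette also sit in the backbone, outside the viral transfer region. Genomic RNA for packaging is produced from a CMV enhancer/promoter fused to a truncated 5' LTR. It carries the Ψ packaging signal with a partial gag sequence, the RRE for Rev-dependent nuclear export, and the cPPT/CTS. The downstream end has a WPRE, a second truncated LTR (with adjacent sequence annotated as nef) and a bGH polyadenylation signal.

Within the provirus, the human EF-1α promoter drives a bicistronic transcript. The first cistron is AREG-ScNeo, human amphiregulin (an EGF receptor ligand made as a membrane-anchored precursor) carrying mScarlet on its extracellular portion and mNeonGreen on its intracellular portion. The automated annotation marks only the two fluorescent proteins. The unannotated stretches before mScarlet and between the two fluorescent proteins presumably hold the AREG-derived segments, though the table does not label them. An EMCV IRES then allows translation of puromycin N-acetyltransferase from the same mRNA, so transduced mammalian cells can be selected with puromycin.

The stated purpose is to monitor the status of amphiregulin. Because the red and green tags lie on opposite sides of the membrane, the probe would plausibly distinguish the intact precursor from ligand whose ectodomain has been released, although the record does not describe the readout. The associated study concerns EGFR ligands as signal transmitters in collective epithelial cell migration.
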