Addgene plasmid #209897: pCSIIpuro-AREG-ScNeo
Purpose: To monitor the status of Amphiregulin, the plasmid encodes a recombinant AREG fused extracellularly to the mScarlet fluorescent protein and intracellularly to the mNeonGreen fluorescent protein
Depositing lab: Michiyuki Matsuda. Depositing organization: Kyoto University, Graduate School of Biostudies. Publication: Low-affinity ligands of the epidermal growth factor receptor are long-range signal transmitters in collective cell migration of epithelial cells. Deguchi E, Lin S, Hirayama D, Matsuda K, Tanave A, Sumiyama K, Tsukiji S, Otani T, Furuse M, Sorkin A, Matsuda M, Terai K. Cell Rep. 2024 Nov 14;43(11):114986. doi: 10.1016/j.celrep.2024.114986. PubMed 39546398.
Backbone
  Vector backbone: pCSIIpuro
  Backbone size w/o insert (bp): 10350
  Total vector size (bp): 12556
  Vector type: Lentiviral
  Selectable markers: Puromycin
Growth in bacteria
  Bacterial resistance: Ampicillin, 100 μg/mL
  Growth temperature: 37°C
  Growth strain: NEB Stable
  Copy number: Unknown
Gene/Insert
  Gene/Insert name: AREG-ScNeo
  Species: H. sapiens (human)
  Insert size (bp): 2199
  Entrez Gene: AREG (a.k.a. AR, AREGB, CRDGF, SDGF)
  Tag / fusion protein: mScarlet; mNeonGreen
Terms and licenses: Academic/Nonprofit Terms; Industry Terms: Not Available to Industry
How to cite: pCSIIpuro-AREG-ScNeo was a gift from Michiyuki Matsuda (Addgene plasmid # 209897 ; http://n2t.net/addgene:209897 ; RRID:Addgene_209897)
